>Addgene plasmid #210370 | STIM1-EGFP | addgene full sequence | sequence record 417517 | Addgene NGS Result
TTAGTTATTAATAGTAATCAATTACGGGGTCATTAGTTCATAGCCCATATATGGAGTTCCGCGTTACATA
ACTTACGGTAAATGGCCCGCCTGGCTGACCGCCCAACGACCCCCGCCCATTGACGTCAATAATGACGTAT
GTTCCCATAGTAACGCCAATAGGGACTTTCCATTGACGTCAATGGGTGGAGTATTTACGGTAAACTGCCC
ACTTGGCAGTACATCAAGTGTATCATATGCCAAGTACGCCCCCTATTGACGTCAATGACGGTAAATGGCC
CGCCTGGCATTATGCCCAGTACATGACCTTATGGGACTTTCCTACTTGGCAGTACATCTACGTATTAGTC
ATCGCTATTACCATGGTGATGCGGTTTTGGCAGTACATCAATGGGCGTGGATAGCGGTTTGACTCACGGG
GATTTCCAAGTCTCCACCCCATTGACGTCAATGGGAGTTTGTTTTGGCACCAAAATCAACGGGACTTTCC
AAAATGTCGTAACAACTCCGCCCCATTGACGCAAATGGGCGGTAGGCGTGTACGGTGGGAGGTCTATATA
AGCAGAGCTGGTTTAGTGAACCGTCAGATCCGCTAGCGCTACCGGACTCAGATCTCGAGATGGATGTATG
CGTCCGTCTTGCCCTGTGGCTCCTCTGGGGACTCCTCCTGCACCAGGGCCAGAGCCTCAGCCATAGTCAC
AGTGAGAAGGCGACAGGAACCAGCTCGGGGGCCAACTCTGAGGAGTCCACTGCAGCAGAGTTTTGCCGAA
TTGACAAGCCCCTGTGTCACAGTGAGGATGAGAAACTCAGCTTCGAGGCAGTCCGTAACATCCACAAACT
GATGGACGATGATGCCAATGGTGATGTGGATGTGGAAGAAAGTGATGAGTTCCTGAGGGAAGACCTCAAT
TACCATGACCCAACAGTGAAACACAGCACCTTCCATGGTGAGGATAAGCTCATCAGCGTGGAGGACCTGT
GGAAGGCATGGAAGTCATCAGAAGTATACAATTGGACCGTGGATGAGGTGGTACAGTGGCTGATCACATA
TGTGGAGCTGCCTCAGTATGAGGAGACCTTCCGGAAGCTGCAGCTCAGTGGCCATGCCATGCCAAGGCTG
GCTGTCACCAACACCACCATGACAGGGACTGTGCTGAAGATGACAGACCGGAGTCATCGGCAGAAGCTGC
AGCTGAAGGCTCTGGATACAGTGCTCTTTGGGCCTCCTCTCTTGACTCGCCATAATCACCTCAAGGACTT
CATGCTGGTGGTGTCTATCGTTATTGGTGTGGGCGGCTGCTGGTTTGCCTATATCCAGAACCGTTACTCC
AAGGAGCACATGAAGAAGATGATGAAGGACTTGGAGGGGTTACACCGAGCTGAGCAGAGTCTGCATGACC
TTCAGGAAAGGCTGCACAAGGCCCAGGAGGAGCACCGCACAGTGGAGGTGGAGAAGGTCCATCTGGAAAA
GAAGCTGCGCGATGAGATCAACCTTGCTAAGCAGGAAGCCCAGCGGCTGAAGGAGCTGCGGGAGGGTACT
GAGAATGAGCGGAGCCGCCAAAAATATGCTGAGGAGGAGTTGGAGCAGGTTCGGGAGGCCTTGAGGAAAG
CAGAGAAGGAGCTAGAATCTCACAGCTCATGGTATGCTCCAGAGGCCCTTCAGAAGTGGCTGCAGCTGAC
ACATGAGGTGGAGGTGCAATATTACAACATCAAGAAGCAAAATGCTGAGAAGCAGCTGCTGGTGGCCAAG
GAGGGGGCTGAGAAGATAAAAAAGAAGAGAAACACACTCTTTGGCACCTTCCACGTGGCCCACAGCTCTT
CCCTGGATGATGTAGATCATAAAATTCTAACAGCTAAGCAAGCACTGAGCGAGGTGACAGCAGCATTGCG
GGAGCGCCTGCACCGCTGGCAACAGATCGAGATCCTCTGTGGCTTCCAGATTGTCAACAACCCTGGCATC
CACTCACTGGTGGCTGCCCTCAACATAGACCCCAGCTGGATGGGCAGTACACGCCCCAACCCTGCTCACT
TCATCATGACTGACGACGTGGATGACATGGATGAGGAGATTGTGTCTCCCTTGTCCATGCAGTCCCCTAG
CCTGCAGAGCAGTGTTCGGCAGCGCCTGACGGAGCCACAGCATGGCCTGGGATCTCAGAGGGATTTGACC
CATTCCGATTCGGAGTCCTCCCTCCACATGAGTGACCGCCAGCGTGTGGCCCCCAAACCTCCTCAGATGA
GCCGTGCTGCAGACGAGGCTCTCAATGCCATGACTTCCAATGGCAGCCACCGGCTGATCGAGGGGGTCCA
CCCAGGGTCTCTGGTGGAGAAACTGCCTGACAGCCCTGCCCTGGCCAAGAAGGCATTACTGGCGCTGAAC
CATGGGCTGGACAAGGCCCACAGCCTGATGGAGCTGAGCCCCTCAGCCCCACCTGGTGGCTCTCCACATT
TGGATTCTTCCCGTTCTCACAGCCCCAGCTCCCCAGACCCAGACACACCATCTCCAGTTGGGGACAGCCG
AGCCCTGCAAGCCAGCCGAAACACACGCATTCCCCACCTGGCTGGCAAGAAGGCTGTGGCTGAGGAGGAT
AATGGCTCTATTGGCGAGGAAACAGACTCCAGCCCAGGCCGGAAGAAGTTTCCCCTCAAAATCTTTAAGA
AGCCTCTTAAGAAGGCGGATCCACCGGTCGCCACCATGGTGAGCAAGGGCGAGGAGCTGTTCACCGGGGT
GGTGCCCATCCTGGTCGAGCTGGACGGCGACGTAAACGGCCACAAGTTCAGCGTGTCCGGCGAGGGCGAG
GGCGATGCCACCTACGGCAAGCTGACCCTGAAGTTCATCTGCACCACCGGCAAGCTGCCCGTGCCCTGGC
CCACCCTCGTGACCACCCTGACCTACGGCGTGCAGTGCTTCAGCCGCTACCCCGACCACATGAAGCAGCA
CGACTTCTTCAAGTCCGCCATGCCCGAAGGCTACGTCCAGGAGCGCACCATCTTCTTCAAGGACGACGGC
AACTACAAGACCCGCGCCGAGGTGAAGTTCGAGGGCGACACCCTGGTGAACCGCATCGAGCTGAAGGGCA
TCGACTTCAAGGAGGACGGCAACATCCTGGGGCACAAGCTGGAGTACAACTACAACAGCCACAACGTCTA
TATCATGGCCGACAAGCAGAAGAACGGCATCAAGGTGAACTTCAAGATCCGCCACAACATCGAGGACGGC
AGCGTGCAGCTCGCCGACCACTACCAGCAGAACACCCCCATCGGCGACGGCCCCGTGCTGCTGCCCGACA
ACCACTACCTGAGCACCCAGTCCAAGCTGAGCAAAGACCCCAACGAGAAGCGCGATCACATGGTCCTGCT
GGAGTTCGTGACCGCCGCCGGGATCACTCTCGGCATGGACGAGCTGTACAAGTAAAGCGGCCGCGACTCT
AGATCATAATCAGCCATACCACATTTGTAGAGGTTTTACTTGCTTTAAAAAACCTCCCACACCTCCCCCT
GAACCTGAAACATAAAATGAATGCAATTGTTGTTGTTAACTTGTTTATTGCAGCTTATAATGGTTACAAA
TAAAGCAATAGCATCACAAATTTCACAAATAAAGCATTTTTTTCACTGCATTCTAGTTGTGGTTTGTCCA
AACTCATCAATGTATCTTAAGGCGTAAATTGTAAGCGTTAATATTTTGTTAAAATTCGCGTTAAATTTTT
GTTAAATCAGCTCATTTTTTAACCAATAGGCCGAAATCGGCAAAATCCCTTATAAATCAAAAGAATAGAC
CGAGATAGGGT
[37 nt withheld, positions 3792-3828]
AAAGAACGTGGACTCCAACGTCAAAGG
[49 nt withheld, positions 3856-3904]
T
[91 nt withheld, positions 3906-3996]
G
[124 nt withheld, positions 3998-4121]
CAGGTGGCACTTTTCGGGGAAATGTGCGCGGAACCCCTATTTGTTTATTTTTCTAAATACATTCAAATAT
GTATCCGCTCATGAGACAATAACCCTGATAAATGCTTCAATAATATTGAAAAAGGAAGAGTCCTGAGGCG
GAAAGAACCAGCTGTGGAATGTGTGTCAGTTAGGGTGTGGAAAGTCCCCAGGCTCCCCAGCAGGCAGAAG
TATGCAAAGCATGCATCTCAATTAGTCAGCAACCAGGTGTGGAAAGTCCCCAGGCTCCCCAGCAGGCAGA
AGTATGCAAAGCATGCATCTCAATTAGTCAGCAACCATAGTCCCGCCCCTAACTCCGCCCATCCCGCCCC
TAACTCCGCCCAGTTCCGCCCATTCTCCGCCCCATGGCTGACTAATTTTTTTTATTTATGCAGAGGCCGA
GGCCGCCTCGGCCTCTGAGCTATTCCAGAAGTAGTGAGGAGGCTTTTTTGGAGGCCTAGGCTTTTGCAAA
GATCGATCAAGAGACAGGATGAGGATCGTTTCGCATGATTGAACAAGATGGATTGCACGCAGGTTCTCCG
GCCGCTTGGGTGGAGAGGCTATTCGGCTATGACTGGGCACAACAGACAATCGGCTGCTCTGATGCCGCCG
TGTTCCGGCTGTCAGCGCAGGGGCGCCCGGTTCTTTTTGTCAAGACCGACCTGTCCGGTGCCCTGAATGA
ACTGCAAGACGAGGCAGCGCGGCTATCGTGGCTGGCCACGACGGGCGTTCCTTGCGCAGCTGTGCTCGAC
GTTGTCACTGAAGCGGGAAGGGACTGGCTGCTATTGGGCGAAGTGCCGGGGCAGGATCTCCTGTCATCTC
ACCTTGCTCCTGCCGAGAAAGTATCCATCATGGCTGATGCAATGCGGCGGCTGCATACGCTTGATCCGGC
TACCTGCCCATTCGACCACCAAGCGAAACATCGCATCGAGCGAGCACGTACTCGGATGGAAGCCGGTCTT
GTCGATCAGGATGATCTGGACGAAGAGCATCAGGGGCTCGCGCCAGCCGAACTGTTCGCCAGGCTCAAGG
CGAGCATGCCCGACGGCGAGGATCTCGTCGTGACCCATGGCGATGCCTGCTTGCCGAATATCATGGTGGA
AAATGGCCGCTTTTCTGGATTCATCGACTGTGGCCGGCTGGGTGTGGCGGACCGCTATCAGGACATAGCG
TTGGCTACCCGTGATATTGCTGAAGAGCTTGGCGGCGAATGGGCTGACCGCTTCCTCGTGCTTTACGGTA
TCGCCGCTCCCGATTCGCAGCGCATCGCCTTCTATCGCCTTCTTGACGAGTTCTTCTGAGCGGGACTCTG
GGGTTCGAAATGACCGACCAAGCGACGCCCAACCTGCCATCACGAGATTTCGATTCCACCGCCGCCTTCT
ATGAAAGGTTGGGCTTCGGAATCGTTTTCCGGGACGCCGGCTGGATGATCCTCCAGCGCGGGGATCTCAT
GCTGGAGTTCTTCGCCCACCCTAGGGGGAGGCTAACTGAAACACGGAAGGAGACAATACCGGAAGGAACC
CGCGCTATGACGGCAATAAAAAGACAGAATAAAACGCACGGTGTTGGGTCGTTTGTTCATAAACGCGGGG
TTCGGTCCCAGGGCTGGCACTCTGTCGATACCCCACCGAGACCCCATTGGGGCCAATACGCCCGCGTTTC
TTCCTTTTCCCCACCCCACCCCCCAAGTTCGGGTGAAGGCCCAGGGCTCGCAGCCAACGTCGGGGCGGCA
GGCCCTGCCATAGCCTCAGGTTACTCATATATACTTTAGATTGATTTAAAACTTCATTTTTAATTTAAAA
GGATCTAGGTGAAGATCCTTTTTGATAATCTCATGACCAAAATCCCTTAACGTGAGTTTTCGTTCCACTG
AGCGTCAGACCCCGTAGAAAAGATCAAAGGATCTTCTTGAGATCCTTTTTTTCTGCGCGTAATCTGCTGC
TTGCAAACAAAAAAACCACCGCTACCAGCGGTGGTTTGTTTGCCGGATCAAGAGCTACCAACTCTTTTTC
CGAAGGTAACTGGCTTCAGCAGAGCGCAGATACCAAATACTGTTCTTCTAGTGTAGCCGTAGTTAGGCCA
CCACTTCAAGAACTCTGTAGCACCGCCTACATACCTCGCTCTGCTAATCCTGTTACCAGTGGCTGCTGCC
AGTGGCGATAAGTCGTGTCTTACCGGGTTGGACTCAAGACGATAGTTACCGGATAAGGCGCAGCGGTCGG
GCTGAACGGGGGGTTCGTGCACACAGCCCAGCTTGGAGCGAACGACCTACACCGAACTGAGATACCTACA
GCGTGAGCTATGAGAAAGCGCCACGCTTCCCGAAGGGAGAAAGGCGGACAGGTATCCGGTAAGCGGCAGG
GTCGGAACAGGAGAGCGCACGAGGGAGCTTCCAGGGGGAAACGCCTGGTATCTTTATAGTCCTGTCGGGT
TTCGCCACCTCTGACTTGAGCGTCGATTTTTGTGATGCTCGTCAGGGGGGCGGAGCCTATGGAAAAACGC
CAGCAACGCGGCCTTTTTACGGTTCCTGGCCTTTTGCTGGCCTTTTGCTCACATGTTCTTTCCTGCGTTA
TCCCCTGATTCTGTGGATAACCGTATTACCGCCATGCA
Features (pLannotate 1.2.2; 15 found; start..end, strand, type, name):
     62..365     +  enhancer       CMV enhancer: human cytomegalovirus immediate early enhancer
    366..569     +  promoter       CMV promoter: human cytomegalovirus (CMV) immediate early promoter
    592..619     +  misc_feature   MCS (fragment): multiple cloning site
    620..2674    +  CDS            STIM1: STIM1_HUMAN - Also known as GOK From Homo sapiens (Human).
   2696..3415    +  CDS            mEGFP: enhanced GFP with monomerizing A206K mutation (Zacharias et al., 2002) mammalian codon-optimized
   3432..3515    +  CDS            large T antigen (fragment): large T antigen from SV40 (simian virus 40)
   3538..3659    +  polyA_signal   SV40 poly(A) signal: SV40 polyadenylation signal
   3693..4121    -  rep_origin     f1 ori (sequence partly withheld): f1 bacteriophage origin of replication; arrow indicates direction of (+) strand synthesis
   4148..4252    +  promoter       AmpR promoter: bla
   4254..4611    +  promoter       SV40 promoter: SV40 enhancer and early promoter
   4646..5440    +  CDS            NeoR/KanR: aminoglycoside phosphotransferase from Tn5; aph(3')-II (or nptII); confers resistance to neomycin, kanamycin, and G418 (Geneticin®)
   5461..5613    +  CDS            ble (fragment): BLE_KLEPN - Experimental evidence at protein level: Swiss-Prot protein existence level 1. Binding protein with a strong affinity to the bleomycin family of antibiotics. Binds to CL990; an antimitotic-antibiotic compound. From Klebsiella pneumoniae.
   5672..5719    +  polyA_signal   HSV TK poly(A) signal: herpes simplex virus thymidine kinase polyadenylation signal (Cole and Stacy, 1985)
   5810..5826    -  polyA_signal   bGH poly(A) signal (fragment): bovine growth hormone polyadenylation signal
   6048..6636    +  rep_origin     ori: high-copy-number ColE1/pMB1/pBR322/pUC origin of replication
