[The description below was written by a language model from this plasmid's Addgene catalogue record and pLannotate feature annotations shown in this document.]
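Description:
STIM1-EGFP is a mammalian expression plasmid built on the pEGFP-N1 backbone that produces human STIM1 carrying a C-terminal green fluorescent protein tag. The full-length STIM1 coding sequence (about 2.1 kb, corresponding to the human reference transcript) sits in the remnant of the multiple cloning site immediately downstream of the human cytomegalovirus immediate-early enhancer and promoter. It is followed, after a short linker, by the fluorescent protein open reading frame and an SV40 polyadenylation signal. The catalogue entry calls the tag EGFP, whereas automated annotation of the sequenced plasmid matched it to the monomerizing A206K variant (mEGFP). The two sources therefore differ on this point, and the record does not settle which is correct. The insert was introduced by ligation-independent cloning, and part of the plasmid derives from a commercial cDNA clone.

The rest of the roughly 6.8 kb plasmid is standard for this vector family. A high-copy pUC-type origin supports propagation in E. coli, and an f1 origin is also present. A single Tn5 aminoglycoside phosphotransferase gene is placed behind tandem bacterial (bla) and SV40 early promoters and terminated by the HSV thymidine kinase poly(A) signal. It therefore confers kanamycin resistance in bacteria and G418 resistance in transfected mammalian cells, allowing stable lines to be selected. The short large T antigen, ble and bGH poly(A) fragments in the annotation appear to be backbone remnants or partial matches rather than functional elements.

STIM1 is an endoplasmic reticulum membrane protein, so the fusion is suited to transient or stable expression for live or fixed-cell fluorescence imaging of its localization. The plasmid was deposited with a study of host ER proteins that bind SARS-CoV-2 NSP3, although the record does not specify its exact role in that work.
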