Addgene plasmid #210370: STIM1-EGFP
Purpose: Expresses STIM1 fused with EGFP in mammalian cells
Depositing lab: Michele Pagano. Depositing organization: NYU Grossman School of Medicine. Publication: The REEP5/TRAM1 complex binds SARS-CoV-2 NSP3 and promotes virus replication. Li J, Gui Q, Liang FX, Sall J, Zhang Q, Duan Y, Dhabaria A, Askenazi M, Ueberheide B, Stapleford KA, Pagano M. J Virol. 2023 Sep 28:e0050723. doi: 10.1128/jvi.00507-23. PubMed 37768083.
Backbone
  Vector backbone: pEGFP-N1
  Backbone size w/o insert (bp): 4700
  Total vector size (bp): 6800
  Vector type: Mammalian Expression
  Selectable markers: Neomycin (select with G418)
Growth in bacteria
  Bacterial resistance: Kanamycin, 50 μg/mL
  Growth temperature: 37°C
  Growth strain: DH5alpha
  Copy number: High Copy
Gene/Insert
  Gene/Insert name: STIM1
  Species: H. sapiens (human)
  Insert size (bp): 2055
  GenBank ID: NM_003156.4
  Entrez Gene: STIM1 (a.k.a. D11S4896E, GOK, IMD10, STRMK, TAM, TAM1)
  Tag / fusion protein: EGFP (C terminal on insert)
  Cloning method: Ligation Independent Cloning
  Sequencing primers: 5′ CMV-F; 3′ EGFP (Cterm)
Resource information
  A portion of this plasmid was derived from a plasmid made by: Sino Biological HG11434-UT
Terms and licenses: Academic/Nonprofit Terms; Industry Terms: Not Available to Industry
How to cite: STIM1-EGFP was a gift from Michele Pagano (Addgene plasmid # 210370 ; http://n2t.net/addgene:210370 ; RRID:Addgene_210370)
